>Addgene plasmid #176397 | pfa6a mScarlet-TsCC(B)::KANMX | addgene full sequence | sequence record 366596 | Addgene NGS Result
GAGCAGACAAGCCCGTCAGGGCGCGTCAGCGGGTGTTGGCGGGTGTCGGGGCTGGCTTAACTATGCGGCA
TCAGAGCAGATTGTACTGAGAGTGCACCATATGGACATATTGTCGTTAGAACGCGGCTACAATTAATACA
TAACCTTATGTATCATACACATACGATTTAGGTGACACTATAGAACGCGGCCGCCAGCTGAAGCTTCGTA
CGCTGCAGGTCGACGGATCGGTGACGGTGCTGGTTTAATTAAGTATCAAAGGGTGAGGCAGTCATCAAAG
AGTTTATGCGTTTCAAAGTTCACATGGAAGGGTCCATGAACGGGCACGAGTTCGAGATTGAGGGTGAGGG
GGAGGGAAGGCCCTACGAGGGCACCCAGACAGCCAAATTGAAAGTAACGAAGGGCGGTCCTCTGCCGTTT
TCCTGGGATATATTATCCCCCCAATTCATGTATGGTTCCAGGGCCTTCACCAAGCATCCCGCCGATATAC
CCGATTATTACAAACAATCTTTCCCAGAGGGGTTTAAGTGGGAAAGAGTTATGAATTTCGAAGACGGAGG
TGCAGTCACGGTCACCCAGGATACGTCATTAGAGGATGGTACATTAATTTACAAGGTCAAACTTAGGGGC
ACAAATTTCCCACCTGATGGTCCTGTGATGCAAAAGAAGACTATGGGTTGGGAGGCTAGTACAGAGAGAT
TGTACCCGGAGGATGGAGTCTTGAAAGGGGACATAAAAATGGCACTGAGGTTGAAGGACGGAGGCCGTTA
TCTGGCGGACTTCAAGACAACCTATAAAGCTAAGAAGCCTGTCCAGATGCCCGGGGCGTACAATGTAGAT
AGAAAACTTGACATAACCAGCCACAATGAGGACTATACAGTAGTCGAACAGTATGAAAGATCTGAAGGGA
GGCACTCAACCGGAGGCATGGATGAACTATACAAGGAGAATCTTTATTTCCAGGGACTCGAGGTGGAAGT
GGCTGAAGAAGTGAAGGCCGTCTCCGCCGCGCTGTCCGAACGCATCACCCAGCTGGCGACAGAACTGAAT
GACAAGGCGGTCCGGGCTGCAGAACGCCGGGTTGCGGAAGTCACGCGTGCTGCCGGTGAACAGACCGCAC
AGGCAGAGCGGGAGCTGGCCGACGCCGCGCAGACAGTCGACGACCTGGAAGAAAAACTGGTTGAACTGCA
GGACAGATATGACAGTTTGACGCTGGCGCTGGAGTCAGAACGTTCACTGCGTCAGCAGCATGATGTGGAG
ATGGCCCAGCTGAAAGAGCGTCTTGCGGCCGCTGAAGAGAATACCCGTCAGGAAGAGGAACGGTATCAGG
AGCAGAAGACAGTGCTGCAGGATGCGCTTAATGCGGAGCAGGCACAGCACAAAAACACGCGGGAAGACCT
GCAGAAACGACTGGAGCAAATTTCTGTCGAAGCTAATGCGCGTACAGAAGAACTGAAGTCTGAACGCGAT
AAAGTCAATACTTTCCTTACCCGCCTTGAATCGCAGGAAAATGCGCTGGCCTCAGAAGAACAGCAGCATC
TGGCCACCCGCGAAACGCTGCAGCAACGCCTCGAGCAGGCCATCGCTGACACGCAGGCGCGCGCCGGTGA
GATTGCACTTGAACGTGACAGAGTCAGCAGCCTCACCGCAAGGCTGGAATCGCAGGAAAAGGCCTCCTCG
GAGCAACTGGTGCGTATGGGCAGTGAAATAGCCAGTCTGACAGAGCGTTGCACACAGCTGGAAAACCAGC
GTGATGATGCCCGTCTGGAGACGATGGGGGAGAAAGAAACGGTCGCGGCACTGCGTGGTGAGGCTGAAGC
CCTGAAGCGTCAGAACCAGTCACTGATGGCGGCGCTTTCAGGCAATAAACAGACCGGTGGCCAGAATGCG
TAAGGCGCGCCACTTCTAAATAAGCGAATTTCTTATGATTTATGATTTTTATTATTAAATAAGTTATAAA
AAAAATAAGTGTATACAAATTTTAAAGTGACTCTTAGGTTTTAAAACGAAAATTCTTATTCTTGAGTAAC
TCTTTCCTGTAGGTCAGGTTGCTTTCTCAGGTATAGTATGAGGTCGCTCTTATTGACCACACCTCTACCG
GCAGATCCGCTAGGGATAACAGGGTAATATAGATCTGTTTAGCTTGCCTCGTCCCCGCCGGGTCACCCGG
CCAGCGACATGGAGGCCCAGAATACCCTCCTTGACAGTCTTGACGTGCGCAGCTCAGGGGCATGATGTGA
CTGTCGCCCGTACATTTAGCCCATACATCCCCATGTATAATCATTTGCATCCATACATTTTGATGGCCGC
ACGGCGCGAAGCAAAAATTACGGCTCCTCGCTGCAGACCTGCGAGCAGGGAAACGCTCCCCTCACAGACG
CGTTGAATTGTCCCCACGCCGCGCCCCTGTAGAGAAATATAAAAGGTTAGGATTTGCCACTGAGGTTCTT
CTTTCATATACTTCCTTTTAAAATCTTGCTAGGATACAGTTCTCACATCACATCCGAACATAAACAACCA
TGGGTAAGGAAAAGACTCACGTTTCGAGGCCGCGATTAAATTCCAACATGGATGCTGATTTATATGGGTA
TAAATGGGCTCGCGATAATGTCGGGCAATCAGGTGCGACAATCTATCGATTGTATGGGAAGCCCGATGCG
CCAGAGTTGTTTCTGAAACATGGCAAAGGTAGCGTTGCCAATGATGTTACAGATGAGATGGTCAGACTAA
ACTGGCTGACGGAATTTATGCCTCTTCCGACCATCAAGCATTTTATCCGTACTCCTGATGATGCATGGTT
ACTCACCACTGCGATCCCCGGCAAAACAGCATTCCAGGTATTAGAAGAATATCCTGATTCAGGTGAAAAT
ATTGTTGATGCGCTGGCAGTGTTCCTGCGCCGGTTGCATTCGATTCCTGTTTGTAATTGTCCTTTTAACA
GCGATCGCGTATTTCGTCTCGCTCAGGCGCAATCACGAATGAATAACGGTTTGGTTGATGCGAGTGATTT
TGATGACGAGCGTAATGGCTGGCCTGTTGAACAAGTCTGGAAAGAAATGCATAAGCTTTTGCCATTCTCA
CCGGATTCAGTCGTCACTCATGGTGATTTCTCACTTGATAACCTTATTTTTGACGAGGGGAAATTAATAG
GTTGTATTGATGTTGGACGAGTCGGAATCGCAGACCGATACCAGGATCTTGCCATCCTATGGAACTGCCT
CGGTGAGTTTTCTCCTTCATTACAGAAACGGCTTTTTCAAAAATATGGTATTGATAATCCTGATATGAAT
AAATTGCAGTTTCATTTGATGCTCGATGAGTTTTTCTAATCAGTACTGACAATAAAAAGATTCTTGTTTT
CAAGAACTTGTCATTTGTATAGTTTTTTTATATTGTAGTTGTTCTATTTTAATCAAATGTTAGCGTGATT
TATATTTTTTTTCGCCTCGACATCATCTGCCCAGATGCGAAGTTAAGTGCGCAGAAAGTAATATCATGCG
TCAATCGTATGTGAATGCTGGTCGCTATACTGCTGTCGATTCGATACTAACGCCGCCATCCAGTTTAAAC
GAGCTCGAATTCATCGATGATATCAGATCCACTAGTGGCCTATGCGGCCGCGGATCTGCCGGTCTCCCTA
TAGTGAGTCGTATTAATTTCGATAAGCCAGGTTAACCTGCATTAATGAATCGGCCAACGCGCGGGGAGAG
GCGGTTTGCGTATTGGGCGCTCTTCCGCTTCCTCGCTCACTGACTCGCTGCGCTCGGTCGTTCGGCTGCG
GCGAGCGGTATCAGCTCACTCAAAGGCGGTAATACGGTTATCCACAGAATCAGGGGATAACGCAGGAAAG
AACATGTGAGCAAAAGGCCAGCAAAAGGCCAGGAACCGTAAAAAGGCCGCGTTGCTGGCGTTTTTCCATA
GGCTCCGCCCCCCTGACGAGCATCACAAAAATCGACGCTCAAGTCAGAGGTGGCGAAACCCGACAGGACT
ATAAAGATACCAGGCGTTTCCCCCTGGAAGCTCCCTCGTGCGCTCTCCTGTTCCGACCCTGCCGCTTACC
GGATACCTGTCCGCCTTTCTCCCTTCGGGAAGCGTGGCGCTTTCTCATAGCTCACGCTGTAGGTATCTCA
GTTCGGTGTAGGTCGTTCGCTCCAAGCTGGGCTGTGTGCACGAACCCCCCGTTCAGCCCGACCGCTGCGC
CTTATCCGGTAACTATCGTCTTGAGTCCAACCCGGTAAGACACGACTTATCGCCACTGGCAGCAGCCACT
GGTAACAGGATTAGCAGAGCGAGGTATGTAGGCGGTGCTACAGAGTTCTTGAAGTGGTGGCCTAACTACG
GCTACACTAGAAGAACAGTATTTGGTATCTGCGCTCTGCTGAAGCCAGTTACCTTCGGAAAAAGAGTTGG
TAGCTCTTGATCCGGCAAACAAACCACCGCTGGTAGCGGTGGTTTTTTTGTTTGCAAGCAGCAGATTACG
CGCAGAAAAAAAGGATCTCAAGAAGATCCTTTGATCTTTTCTACGGGGTCTGACGCTCAGTGGAACGAAA
ACTCACGTTAAGGGATTTTGGTCATGAGATTATCAAAAAGGATCTTCACCTAGATCCTTTTAAATTAAAA
ATGAAGTTTTAAATCAATCTAAAGTATATATGAGTAAACTTGGTCTGACAGTTACCAATGCTTAATCAGT
GAGGCACCTATCTCAGCGATCTGTCTATTTCGTTCATCCATAGTTGCCTGACTCCCCGTCGTGTAGATAA
CTACGATACGGGAGGGCTTACCATCTGGCCCCAGTGCTGCAATGATACCGCGAGACCCACGCTCACCGGC
TCCAGATTTATCAGCAATAAACCAGCCAGCCGGAAGGGCCGAGCGCAGAAGTGGTCCTGCAACTTTATCC
GCCTCCATCCAGTCTATTAATTGTTGCCGGGAAGCTAGAGTAAGTAGTTCGCCAGTTAATAGTTTGCGCA
ACGTTGTTGCCATTGCTACAGGCATCGTGGTGTCACGCTCGTCGTTTGGTATGGCTTCATTCAGCTCCGG
TTCCCAACGATCAAGGCGAGTTACATGATCCCCCATGTTGTGCAAAAAAGCGGTTAGCTCCTTCGGTCCT
CCGATCGTTGTCAGAAGTAAGTTGGCCGCAGTGTTATCACTCATGGTTATGGCAGCACTGCATAATTCTC
TTACTGTCATGCCATCCGTAAGATGCTTTTCTGTGACTGGTGAGTACTCAACCAAGTCATTCTGAGAATA
GTGTATGCGGCGACCGAGTTGCTCTTGCCCGGCGTCAATACGGGATAATACCGCGCCACATAGCAGAACT
TTAAAAGTGCTCATCATTGGAAAACGTTCTTCGGGGCGAAAACTCTCAAGGATCTTACCGCTGTTGAGAT
CCAGTTCGATGTAACCCACTCGTGCACCCAACTGATCTTCAGCATCTTTTACTTTCACCAGCGTTTCTGG
GTGAGCAAAAACAGGAAGGCAAAATGCCGCAAAAAAGGGAATAAGGGCGACACGGAAATGTTGAATACTC
ATACTCTTCCTTTTTCAATATTATTGAAGCATTTATCAGGGTTATTGTCTCATGAGCGGATACATATTTG
AATGTATTTAGAAAAATAAACAAATAGGGGTTCCGCGCACATTTCCCCGAAAAGTGCCACCTGACGTCTA
AGAAACCATTATTATCATGACATTAACCTATAAAAATAGGCGTATCACGAGGCCCTTTCGTCTCGCGCGT
TTCGGTGATGACGGTGAAAACCTCTGACACATGCAGCTCCCGGAGACGGTCACAGCTTGTCTGTAAGCGG
ATGCCGG
Features (pLannotate 1.2.2; 12 found; start..end, strand, type, name):
     52..103     +  misc_feature   bom (fragment): basis of mobility region from pBR322
    166..184     +  promoter       SP6 promoter: promoter for bacteriophage SP6 RNA polymerase
    253..945     +  CDS            mScarlet: mScarlet is a basic (constitutively fluorescent) red fluorescent protein published in 2016, derived from synthetic construct. It has moderate acid sensitivity.
    945..965     +  CDS            capTEV™ (fragment): composite tag for in vivo biotinylation, TEV protease cleavage, and 6xHis tagging
   1914..2101    +  terminator     ADH1 terminator: S. cerevisiae ADH1; transcription terminator for the S. cerevisiae alcohol dehydrogenase 1 (ADH1) gene
   2176..3532    +  gene           kanMX: yeast selectable marker conferring kanamycin resistance (Wach et al., 1994)
   3637..3655    -  promoter       T7 promoter: promoter for bacteriophage T7 RNA polymerase
   3677..3730    -  CDS            lacI (fragment): lac repressor; lacI; The lac repressor binds to the lac operator to inhibit transcription in E. coli. This inhibition can be relieved by adding lactose or isopropyl-β-D-thiogalactopyranoside (IPTG).
   3913..4501    -  rep_origin     ori: high-copy-number ColE1/pMB1/pBR322/pUC origin of replication
   4672..5532    -  CDS            AmpR: β-lactamase; bla; confers resistance to ampicillin, carbenicillin, and related antibiotics
   5533..5637    -  promoter       AmpR promoter: bla
   5732..5767    +  CDS            rop (fragment): Rop protein, which maintains plasmids at low copy number; rop
