[The description below was written by a language model from this plasmid's Addgene catalogue record and pLannotate feature annotations shown in this document.]
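Description:
pfa6a mScarlet-TsCC(B)::KANMX is a 5.8 kb pFA6a-type yeast tagging template. It is not a self-replicating yeast expression vector: it carries no yeast origin or centromere and serves as a PCR template for cassettes that are integrated into the Saccharomyces cerevisiae genome. It is propagated in E. coli through a high-copy ColE1/pUC-type origin with ampicillin selection (AmpR and its bla promoter). Short bom, rop and lacI fragments and flanking SP6 and T7 promoters are remnants of the backbone.

The payload is a roughly 1.6 kb insert cloned between retained PacI and AscI sites. It encodes the red fluorescent protein mScarlet fused to the TsCC(B) coiled-coil domain. The annotation detects the mScarlet coding sequence followed directly by a short match to a TEV/His-type composite tag, which may simply be linker sequence. The stretch between this and the ADH1 terminator is unannotated and presumably holds the TsCC(B) portion, although the feature table does not label it. The insert has no promoter of its own. This fits the module's use as a C-terminal tag: amplification with primers carrying homology to a target locus places mScarlet-TsCC(B) in frame at the 3′ end of an endogenous gene, so the native promoter drives expression and the ADH1 terminator ends the transcript. The downstream kanMX marker allows G418 selection of integrants.

According to the record, the plasmid is used for cloning and integrating PCR products into the yeast genome. The associated work concerns designer membraneless organelles that sequester native factors, so the coiled coil probably acts as an interaction handle for recruiting tagged proteins, with mScarlet reporting their localisation. The record does not spell out this mechanism.
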