Addgene plasmid #176397: pfa6a mScarlet-TsCC(B)::KANMX
Purpose: Plasmid for cloning mScarlet fused to TsCC(B) coiled coil into yeast.
Depositing lab: Matthew Good. Depositing organization: University of Pennsylvania. Publication: Designer membraneless organelles sequester native factors for control of cell behavior. Garabedian MV, Wang W, Dabdoub JB, Tong M, Caldwell RM, Benman W, Schuster BS, Deiters A, Good MC. Nat Chem Biol. 2021 Sep;17(9):998-1007. doi: 10.1038/s41589-021-00840-4. Epub 2021 Aug 2. PubMed 34341589.
Backbone
  Vector backbone: pfa6a::KAN
  Total vector size (bp): 5817
  Vector type: Bacterial Expression, Yeast Expression
  Selectable markers: Neomycin (select with G418)
Growth in bacteria
  Bacterial resistance: Ampicillin, 100 μg/mL
  Growth temperature: 37°C
  Growth strain: DH5alpha
  Copy number: Unknown
Gene/Insert
  Gene/Insert name: mScarlet-TsCC(B)
  Species: S. cerevisiae (budding yeast)
  Insert size (bp): 1641
  Promoter: none
  Tag / fusion protein: mScarlet fused to TsCC(B) (C terminal on backbone)
  Cloning method: Restriction Enzyme; 5′ cloning site PacI (not destroyed); 3′ cloning site AscI (not destroyed)
  Sequencing primers: 5′ SP6; 3′ none
Terms and licenses: Academic/Nonprofit Terms; Industry Terms: Not Available to Industry
Depositor comments: Plasmid is used for cloning and integrating PCR products into yeast genome.
How to cite: pfa6a mScarlet-TsCC(B)::KANMX was a gift from Matthew Good (Addgene plasmid # 176397 ; http://n2t.net/addgene:176397 ; RRID:Addgene_176397)
